>Addgene plasmid #171641 | Lmajor_gp63_10_0460_E265A | addgene full sequence | sequence record 338381 | Addgene NGS Result
GCTCTGATGCCGCATAGTTAAGCCAGTATCTGCTCCCTGCTTGTGTGTTGGAGGTCGCTGAGTAGTGCGC
GAGCAAAATTTAAGCTACAACAAGGCAAGGCTTGACCGACAATTGCATGAAGAATCTGCTTAGGGTTAGG
CGTTTTGCGCTGCTTCGCGATGTACGGGCCAGATATACGCGTTGACATTGATTATTGACTAGTTATTAAT
AGTAATCAATTACGGGGTCATTAGTTCATAGCCCATATATGGAGTTCCGCGTTACATAACTTACGGTAAA
TGGCCCGCCTGGCTGACCGCCCAACGACCCCCGCCCATTGACGTCAATAATGACGTATGTTCCCATAGTA
ACGCCAATAGGGACTTTCCATTGACGTCAATGGGTGGAGTATTTACGGTAAACTGCCCACTTGGCAGTAC
ATCAAGTGTATCATATGCCAAGTACGCCCCCTATTGACGTCAATGACGGTAAATGGCCCGCCTGGCATTA
TGCCCAGTACATGACCTTATGGGACTTTCCTACTTGGCAGTACATCTACGTATTAGTCATCGCTATTACC
ATGGTGATGCGGTTTTGGCAGTACATCAATGGGCGTGGATAGCGGTTTGACTCACGGGGATTTCCAAGTC
TCCACCCCATTGACGTCAATGGGAGTTTGTTTTGGCACCAAAATCAACGGGACTTTCCAAAATGTCGTAA
CAACTCCGCCCCATTGACGCAAATGGGCGGTAGGCGTGTACGGTGGGAGGTCTATATAAGCAGAGCTCTC
TGGCTAACTAGAGAACCCACTGCTTACTGGCTTATCGAAATTAATACGACTCACTATAGGGAGACCCAAG
CTGGCTAGCGTTTAAACTTAAGCTTGGTACCGCCACCATGTGGTGGAGGCTGTGGTGGCTGCTGCTGCTG
CTGCTGCTGCTGTGGCCTATGGTCTGGGCTCACGCCGGGGCTCTGCAGCACAGATGCGTGCACGATGCAA
TGCAGGCCCGGGTGAGACAGTCTGTGGCCGACCACCACAAGGCACCTGGAGCCGTGAGCGCCGTGGGCCT
GCCATACGTGACACTGGATGCAGCACACACCGCAGCAGCAGCCGACCCTCGGCCAGGCTCTGCCAGGAGC
GTGGTGCGCGATGTGAACTGGGGCGCCCTGAGAATCGCCGTGAGCACAGAGGACCTGACCGATCCCGCAT
ATCACTGCGCCAGGGTGGGACAGCACGTGAAGGACCACGCAGGAGCCATCGTGACCTGTACAGCCGAGGA
TATCCTGACCAATGAGAAGCGCGACATCCTGGTGAAGCACCTGATCCCTCAGGCCGTGCAGCTGCACACA
GAGCGGCTGAAGGTGCAGCAGGTGCAGGGCAAGTGGAAGGTGACCGACATGGTGGGCGATATCTGCGGCG
ACTTTAAGGTGCCACAGGCCCACATCACAGAGGGCTTCTCCAACACCGATTTTGTGATGTACGTGGCCTC
CGTGCCCTCTGAGGAGGGCGTGCTGGCATGGGCAACCACATGTCAGACCTTCTCTGATGGCCACCCAGCA
GTGGGCGTGATCAACATCCCAGCAGCAAATATCGCCAGCAGGTACGACCAGCTGGTGACACGCGTGGTGA
CCCACGCGATGGCACACGCACTGGGCTTTTCCGGACCCTTCTTTAAGGATGCCAGGATCGTGGCCTCTGT
GCCCAACGTGCGCGGCAAGAATTTCGACGTGCCTGTGATCAACAGCTCCACAGCAGTGGCAAAGGCCCGC
GAGCAGTACGGATGCGATACCCTGGAGTATCTGGAGGTGGAGGACCAGGGAGGAGCAGGCAGCGCCGGCT
CCCACATCAAGATGCGGAATGCCCAGGACGAGCTGATGGCACCTGCAGCAGCAGCAGGATACTATACAGC
CCTGACCATGGCCATCTTCCAGGATCTGGGCTTTTACCAGGCCGACTTCAGCAAGGCCGAAGTGATGCCA
TGGGGACAGAACGCAGGATGCGCCTTTCTGACAAATAAGTGTATGGAGCAGAGCGTGACCCAGTGGCCTG
CCATGTTCTGCAATGAGTCCGAGGATGCCATCCGGTGTCCAACATCTAGACTGAGCCTGGGAGCATGTGG
AGTGACCAGACACCCAGGCCTGCCACCTTACTGGCAGTACTTCACCGACCCCAGCCTGGCAGGCCTGAGC
GCCTTCATGGATTACTGCCCCGTGGTGGTGCCTTATTCCGACGGCTCTTGTACCCAGAGGGCATCCGAGG
CACACGCCTCTCTGCTGCCCTTCAACGTGTTTTCCGATGCAGCAAGGTGCATCGACGGAGCCTTTAGACC
TAAGGCCACCGATGGCATCGTGAAGTCTTACGCCGGCCTGTGCGCCAATGTGCAGTGTGATACCGCCACA
AGAACCTACAGCGTGCAGGTGCACGGCTCCAACGACTATACAAATTGTACCCCAGGCCTGAGGGTGGAGC
TGAGCACAGTGTCCAACGCCTTCGAGGGAGGAGGATACATCACCTGCCCACCCTATGTGGAGGTGTGCCA
GGGCAATGTGCAGGCCGCCAAGGACGGAGGAAACGAACAGAAACTGATTAGCGAAGAAGACCTGCACCAC
CACCACCACCATTGAGGATCCACTAGTCCAGTGTGGTGGAATTCTGCAGATATCCAGCACAGTGGCGGCC
GCTCGAGTCTAGAGGGCCCGTTTAAACCCGCTGATCAGCCTCGACTGTGCCTTCTAGTTGCCAGCCATCT
GTTGTTTGCCCCTCCCCCGTGCCTTCCTTGACCCTGGAAGGTGCCACTCCCACTGTCCTTTCCTAATAAA
ATGAGGAAATTGCATCGCATTGTCTGAGTAGGTGTCATTCTATTCTGGGGGGTGGGGTGGGGCAGGACAG
CAAGGGGGAGGATTGGGAAGACAATAGCAGGCATGCTGGGGATGCGGTGGGCTCTATGGCTTCTGAGGCG
GAAAGAACCAGCTGGGGCTCTAGGGGGTATCCCC
[124 nt withheld, positions 2975-3098]
C
[91 nt withheld, positions 3100-3190]
A
[49 nt withheld, positions 3192-3240]
CCTTTGACGTTGGAGTCCACGTTCTTT
[37 nt withheld, positions 3268-3304]
ACCCTATCTCGGTCTATTCTTTTGATTTATAAGGGATTTTGCCGATTTCGGCCTATTGGTTAAAAAATGA
GCTGATTTAACAAAAATTTAACGCGAATTAATTCTGTGGAATGTGTGTCAGTTAGGGTGTGGAAAGTCCC
CAGGCTCCCCAGCAGGCAGAAGTATGCAAAGCATGCATCTCAATTAGTCAGCAACCAGGTGTGGAAAGTC
CCCAGGCTCCCCAGCAGGCAGAAGTATGCAAAGCATGCATCTCAATTAGTCAGCAACCATAGTCCCGCCC
CTAACTCCGCCCATCCCGCCCCTAACTCCGCCCAGTTCCGCCCATTCTCCGCCCCATGGCTGACTAATTT
TTTTTATTTATGCAGAGGCCGAGGCCGCCTCTGCCTCTGAGCTATTCCAGAAGTAGTGAGGAGGCTTTTT
TGGAGGCCTAGGCTTTTGCAAAAAGCTCCCGGGAGCTTGTATATCCATTTTCGGATCTGATCAGCACGTG
ATGAAAAAGCCTGAACTCACCGCGACGTCTGTCGAGAAGTTTCTGATCGAAAAGTTCGACAGCGTCTCCG
ACCTGATGCAGCTCTCGGAGGGCGAAGAATCTCGTGCTTTCAGCTTCGATGTAGGAGGGCGTGGATATGT
CCTGCGGGTAAATAGCTGCGCCGATGGTTTCTACAAAGATCGTTATGTTTATCGGCACTTTGCATCGGCC
GCGCTCCCGATTCCGGAAGTGCTTGACATTGGGGAATTCAGCGAGAGCCTGACCTATTGCATCTCCCGCC
GTGCACAGGGTGTCACGTTGCAAGACCTGCCTGAAACCGAACTGCCCGCTGTTCTGCAGCCGGTCGCGGA
GGCCATGGATGCGATCGCTGCGGCCGATCTTAGCCAGACGAGCGGGTTCGGCCCATTCGGACCGCAAGGA
ATCGGTCAATACACTACATGGCGTGATTTCATATGCGCGATTGCTGATCCCCATGTGTATCACTGGCAAA
CTGTGATGGACGACACCGTCAGTGCGTCCGTCGCGCAGGCTCTCGATGAGCTGATGCTTTGGGCCGAGGA
CTGCCCCGAAGTCCGGCACCTCGTGCACGCGGATTTCGGCTCCAACAATGTCCTGACGGACAATGGCCGC
ATAACAGCGGTCATTGACTGGAGCGAGGCGATGTTCGGGGATTCCCAATACGAGGTCGCCAACATCTTCT
TCTGGAGGCCGTGGTTGGCTTGTATGGAGCAGCAGACGCGCTACTTCGAGCGGAGGCATCCGGAGCTTGC
AGGATCGCCGCGGCTCCGGGCGTATATGCTCCGCATTGGTCTTGACCAACTCTATCAGAGCTTGGTTGAC
GGCAATTTCGATGATGCAGCTTGGGCGCAGGGTCGATGCGACGCAATCGTCCGATCCGGAGCCGGGACTG
TCGGGCGTACACAAATCGCCCGCAGAAGCGCGGCCGTCTGGACCGATGGCTGTGTAGAAGTACTCGCCGA
TAGTGGAAACCGACGCCCCAGCACTCGTCCGAGGGCAAAGGAATAGCACGTGCTACGAGATTTCGATTCC
ACCGCCGCCTTCTATGAAAGGTTGGGCTTCGGAATCGTTTTCCGGGACGCCGGCTGGATGATCCTCCAGC
GCGGGGATCTCATGCTGGAGTTCTTCGCCCACCCCAACTTGTTTATTGCAGCTTATAATGGTTACAAATA
AAGCAATAGCATCACAAATTTCACAAATAAAGCATTTTTTTCACTGCATTCTAGTTGTGGTTTGTCCAAA
CTCATCAATGTATCTTATCATGTCTGTATACCGTCGACCTCTAGCTAGAGCTTGGCGTAATCATGGTCAT
AGCTGTTTCCTGTGTGAAATTGTTATCCGCTCACAATTCCACACAACATACGAGCCGGAAGCATAAAGTG
TAAAGCCTGGGGTGCCTAATGAGTGAGCTAACTCACATTAATTGCGTTGCGCTCACTGCCCGCTTTCCAG
TCGGGAAACCTGTCGTGCCAGCTGCATTAATGAATCGGCCAACGCGCGGGGAGAGGCGGTTTGCGTATTG
GGCGCTCTTCCGCTTCCTCGCTCACTGACTCGCTGCGCTCGGTCGTTCGGCTGCGGCGAGCGGTATCAGC
TCACTCAAAGGCGGTAATACGGTTATCCACAGAATCAGGGGATAACGCAGGAAAGAACATGTGAGCAAAA
GGCCAGCAAAAGGCCAGGAACCGTAAAAAGGCCGCGTTGCTGGCGTTTTTCCATAGGCTCCGCCCCCCTG
ACGAGCATCACAAAAATCGACGCTCAAGTCAGAGGTGGCGAAACCCGACAGGACTATAAAGATACCAGGC
GTTTCCCCCTGGAAGCTCCCTCGTGCGCTCTCCTGTTCCGACCCTGCCGCTTACCGGATACCTGTCCGCC
TTTCTCCCTTCGGGAAGCGTGGCGCTTTCTCATAGCTCACGCTGTAGGTATCTCAGTTCGGTGTAGGTCG
TTCGCTCCAAGCTGGGCTGTGTGCACGAACCCCCCGTTCAGCCCGACCGCTGCGCCTTATCCGGTAACTA
TCGTCTTGAGTCCAACCCGGTAAGACACGACTTATCGCCACTGGCAGCAGCCACTGGTAACAGGATTAGC
AGAGCGAGGTATGTAGGCGGTGCTACAGAGTTCTTGAAGTGGTGGCCTAACTACGGCTACACTAGAAGAA
CAGTATTTGGTATCTGCGCTCTGCTGAAGCCAGTTACCTTCGGAAAAAGAGTTGGTAGCTCTTGATCCGG
CAAACAAACCACCGCTGGTAGCGGTGGTTTTTTTGTTTGCAAGCAGCAGATTACGCGCAGAAAAAAAGGA
TCTCAAGAAGATCCTTTGATCTTTTCTACGGGGTCTGACGCTCAGTGGAACGAAAACTCACGTTAAGGGA
TTTTGGTCATGAGATTATCAAAAAGGATCTTCACCTAGATCCTTTTAAATTAAAAATGAAGTTTTAAATC
AATCTAAAGTATATATGAGTAAACTTGGTCTGACAGTTACCAATGCTTAATCAGTGAGGCACCTATCTCA
GCGATCTGTCTATTTCGTTCATCCATAGTTGCCTGACTCCCCGTCGTGTAGATAACTACGATACGGGAGG
GCTTACCATCTGGCCCCAGTGCTGCAATGATACCGCGAGACCCACGCTCACCGGCTCCAGATTTATCAGC
AATAAACCAGCCAGCCGGAAGGGCCGAGCGCAGAAGTGGTCCTGCAACTTTATCCGCCTCCATCCAGTCT
ATTAATTGTTGCCGGGAAGCTAGAGTAAGTAGTTCGCCAGTTAATAGTTTGCGCAACGTTGTTGCCATTG
CTACAGGCATCGTGGTGTCACGCTCGTCGTTTGGTATGGCTTCATTCAGCTCCGGTTCCCAACGATCAAG
GCGAGTTACATGATCCCCCATGTTGTGCAAAAAAGCGGTTAGCTCCTTCGGTCCTCCGATCGTTGTCAGA
AGTAAGTTGGCCGCAGTGTTATCACTCATGGTTATGGCAGCACTGCATAATTCTCTTACTGTCATGCCAT
CCGTAAGATGCTTTTCTGTGACTGGTGAGTACTCAACCAAGTCATTCTGAGAATAGTGTATGCGGCGACC
GAGTTGCTCTTGCCCGGCGTCAATACGGGATAATACCGCGCCACATAGCAGAACTTTAAAAGTGCTCATC
ATTGGAAAACGTTCTTCGGGGCGAAAACTCTCAAGGATCTTACCGCTGTTGAGATCCAGTTCGATGTAAC
CCACTCGTGCACCCAACTGATCTTCAGCATCTTTTACTTTCACCAGCGTTTCTGGGTGAGCAAAAACAGG
AAGGCAAAATGCCGCAAAAAAGGGAATAAGGGCGACACGGAAATGTTGAATACTCATACTCTTCCTTTTT
CAATATTATTGAAGCATTTATCAGGGTTATTGTCTCATGAGCGGATACATATTTGAATGTATTTAGAAAA
ATAAACAAATAGGGGTTCCGCGCACATTTCCCCGAAAAGTGCCACCTGACGTCGACGGATCGGGAGATCT
CCCGATCCCCTATGGTGCACTCTCAGTACAATCT
Features (pLannotate 1.2.2; 21 found; start..end, strand, type, name):
    184..563     +  enhancer       CMV enhancer: human cytomegalovirus immediate early enhancer
    564..767     +  promoter       CMV promoter: human cytomegalovirus (CMV) immediate early promoter
    763..796     +  LTR            5' LTR (truncated) (fragment): truncated 5' long terminal repeat (LTR) from HIV-1
    812..830     +  promoter       T7 promoter: promoter for bacteriophage T7 RNA polymerase
    935..2554    +  CDS            gp63 (fragment): GP63_LEIMA - Experimental evidence at protein level: Swiss-Prot protein existence level 1. Has an integral role during the infection of macrophages in the mammalian host. From Leishmania major.
   2585..2601    +  CDS            9xHis (fragment): 9xHis affinity tag
   2705..2929    +  polyA_signal   bGH poly(A) signal: bovine growth hormone polyadenylation signal
   2933..2954    +  promoter       SV40 promoter (fragment): SV40 enhancer and early promoter
   2975..3403    +  rep_origin     f1 ori (sequence partly withheld): f1 bacteriophage origin of replication; arrow indicates direction of (+) strand synthesis
   3417..3746    +  promoter       SV40 promoter: SV40 enhancer and early promoter
   3795..4820    +  CDS            HygR: aminoglycoside phosphotransferase from E. coli; aph(4)-Ia; confers resistance to hygromycin
   4830..4955    +  CDS            ble (fragment): BLE_KLEPN - Experimental evidence at protein level: Swiss-Prot protein existence level 1. Binding protein with a strong affinity to the bleomycin family of antibiotics. Binds to CL990; an antimitotic-antibiotic compound. From Klebsiella pneumoniae.
   4950..5071    +  polyA_signal   SV40 poly(A) signal: SV40 polyadenylation signal
   5144..5160    -  protein_bind   lac operator: The lac repressor binds to the lac operator to inhibit transcription in E. coli. This inhibition can be relieved by adding lactose or isopropyl-β-D-thiogalactopyranoside (IPTG). lac repressor encoded by lacI
   5168..5198    -  promoter       lac promoter: promoter for the E. coli lac operon
   5213..5234    -  protein_bind   CAP binding site: CAP binding activates transcription in the presence of cAMP. E. coli catabolite activator protein
   5247..5339    -  CDS            lacI (fragment): lac repressor; lacI; The lac repressor binds to the lac operator to inhibit transcription in E. coli. This inhibition can be relieved by adding lactose or isopropyl-β-D-thiogalactopyranoside (IPTG).
   5522..6110    -  rep_origin     ori: high-copy-number ColE1/pMB1/pBR322/pUC origin of replication
   6281..7141    -  CDS            AmpR: β-lactamase; bla; confers resistance to ampicillin, carbenicillin, and related antibiotics
   7142..7246    -  promoter       AmpR promoter: bla
   7305..29      -  misc_feature   bom (fragment) (across the origin): basis of mobility region from pBR322
