[The description below was written by a language model from this plasmid's Addgene catalogue record and pLannotate feature annotations shown in this document.]
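Description:
Lmajor_gp63_10_0460_E265A is a mammalian expression plasmid of about 7.3 kb built on the pcDNA3.1/Hygro(+) backbone. It encodes a catalytically inactive form of the Leishmania major surface metalloprotease glycoprotein-63 (gp63), specifically the chromosome 10 copy LmjF.10.0460. It is propagated in E. coli through a high-copy ColE1/pUC-type origin with ampicillin selection from the β-lactamase gene, and it also carries an f1 origin. For selection in mammalian cells, an SV40 enhancer/early promoter drives a hygromycin phosphotransferase gene followed by an SV40 polyadenylation signal. Several short fragment annotations in the feature table (HIV-1 LTR, ble, lacI, bom) appear to be small sequence matches rather than functional parts.

The gp63 coding sequence was inserted between the KpnI and BamHI sites and lies downstream of the human CMV immediate-early enhancer and promoter, with the bovine growth hormone polyadenylation signal terminating the transcript. A T7 promoter sits just upstream of the insert. According to the depositor, the parasite's own secretion signal was removed and replaced with a Kozak consensus, a start codon and the synthetic secrecon signal peptide, presumably to support translation and secretion from mammalian cells. The protein carries a C-terminal Myc-His tag supplied by the backbone; the annotation detects only the histidine portion. The E265A substitution is recorded as abolishing catalytic activity. The construct is therefore suited to serve as a protease-dead control alongside active gp63, and the associated work examined pathogen suppression of the chemokine CXCL10.
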