Addgene plasmid #171641: Lmajor_gp63_10_0460_E265A
Purpose: Expression of catalytically inactive L. major glcyoprotein-63 (E265A) from chromosome 10 in mammalian cells
Depositing lab: Dennis Ko. Depositing organization: Duke University. Publication: Pathogen Evasion of Chemokine Response Through Suppression of CXCL10. Antonia AL, Gibbs KD, Trahair ED, Pittman KJ, Martin AT, Schott BH, Smith JS, Rajagopal S, Thompson JW, Reinhardt RL, Ko DC. Front Cell Infect Microbiol. 2019 Aug 7;9:280. doi: 10.3389/fcimb.2019.00280. eCollection 2019. PubMed 31440475.
Backbone
  Vector backbone: pcDNA3.1/Hygro(+)
  Vector type: Mammalian Expression
  Selectable markers: Hygromycin
Growth in bacteria
  Bacterial resistance: Ampicillin, 100 μg/mL
  Growth temperature: 37°C
  Growth strain: DH5alpha
  Copy number: Unknown
Gene/Insert
  Gene/Insert name: LmjF.10.0460 E265A
  Species: L. major
  Mutation: E265A
  Tag / fusion protein: Myc-His (C terminal on backbone)
  Cloning method: Restriction Enzyme; 5′ cloning site KpnI (unknown if destroyed); 3′ cloning site BamHI (unknown if destroyed)
Terms and licenses: Academic/Nonprofit Terms; Industry Terms: Not Available to Industry
Depositor comments: The sequence encoding the endogenous secretion signal peptide was removed and replaced with a Kozak consensus, start codon, and secrecon signal peptide sequence.
How to cite: Lmajor_gp63_10_0460_E265A was a gift from Dennis Ko (Addgene plasmid # 171641 ; http://n2t.net/addgene:171641 ; RRID:Addgene_171641)
